>Addgene plasmid #144017 | TFORF2353 | addgene full sequence | sequence record 400529 | Addgene NGS Result
TTAATGTAGTCTTATGCAATACTCTTGTAGTCTTGCAACATGGTAACGATGAGTTAGCAACATGCCTTAC
AAGGAGAGAAAAAGCACCGTGCATGCCGATTGGTGGAAGTAAGGTGGTACGATCGTGCCTTATTAGGAAG
GCAACAGACGGGTCTGACATGGATTGGACGAACCACTGAATTGCCGCATTGCAGAGATATTGTATTTAAG
TGCCTAGCTCGATACATAAACGGGTCTCTCTGGTTAGACCAGATCTGAGCCTGGGAGCTCTCTGGCTAAC
TAGGGAACCCACTGCTTAAGCCTCAATAAAGCTTGCCTTGAGTGCTTCAAGTAGTGTGTGCCCGTCTGTT
GTGTGACTCTGGTAACTAGAGATCCCTCAGACCCTTTTAGTCAGTGTGGAAAATCTCTAGCAGTGGCGCC
CGAACAGGGACTTGAAAGCGAAAGGGAAACCAGAGGAGCTCTCTCGACGCAGGACTCGGCTTGCTGAAGC
GCGCACGGCAAGAGGCGAGGGGCGGCGACTGGTGAGTACGCCAAAAATTTTGACTAGCGGAGGCTAGAAG
GAGAGAGATGGGTGCGAGAGCGTCAGTATTAAGCGGGGGAGAATTAGATCGCGATGGGAAAAAATTCGGT
TAAGGCCAGGGGGAAAGAAAAAATATAAATTAAAACATATAGTATGGGCAAGCAGGGAGCTAGAACGATT
CGCAGTTAATCCTGGCCTGTTAGAAACATCAGAAGGCTGTAGACAAATACTGGGACAGCTACAACCATCC
CTTCAGACAGGATCAGAAGAACTTAGATCATTATATAATACAGTAGCAACCCTCTATTGTGTGCATCAAA
GGATAGAGATAAAAGACACCAAGGAAGCTTTAGACAAGATAGAGGAAGAGCAAAACAAAAGTAAGACCAC
CGCACAGCAAGCGGCCGCTGATCTTCAGACCTGGAGGAGGAGATATGAGGGACAATTGGAGAAGTGAATT
ATATAAATATAAAGTAGTAAAAATTGAACCATTAGGAGTAGCACCCACCAAGGCAAAGAGAAGAGTGGTG
CAGAGAGAAAAAAGAGCAGTGGGAATAGGAGCTTTGTTCCTTGGGTTCTTGGGAGCAGCAGGAAGCACTA
TGGGCGCAGCGTCAATGACGCTGACGGTACAGGCCAGACAATTATTGTCTGGTATAGTGCAGCAGCAGAA
CAATTTGCTGAGGGCTATTGAGGCGCAACAGCATCTGTTGCAACTCACAGTCTGGGGCATCAAGCAGCTC
CAGGCAAGAATCCTGGCTGTGGAAAGATACCTAAAGGATCAACAGCTCCTGGGGATTTGGGGTTGCTCTG
GAAAACTCATTTGCACCACTGCTGTGCCTTGGAATGCTAGTTGGAGTAATAAATCTCTGGAACAGATTTG
GAATCACACGACCTGGATGGAGTGGGACAGAGAAATTAACAATTACACAAGCTTAATACACTCCTTAATT
GAAGAATCGCAAAACCAGCAAGAAAAGAATGAACAAGAATTATTGGAATTAGATAAATGGGCAAGTTTGT
GGAATTGGTTTAACATAACAAATTGGCTGTGGTATATAAAATTATTCATAATGATAGTAGGAGGCTTGGT
AGGTTTAAGAATAGTTTTTGCTGTACTTTCTATAGTGAATAGAGTTAGGCAGGGATATTCACCATTATCG
TTTCAGACCCACCTCCCAACCCCGAGGGGACCCATGCATTGCATCTCAATTAGTCAGCAACCAGGTGTGG
AAAGTCCCCAGGCTCCCCAGCAGGCAGAAGTATGCAAAGCATGCGTCTCAATTAGTCAGCAACCATAGTC
CCGCCCCTAACTCCGCCCATCCCGCCCCTAACTCCGCCCAGTTCCGCCCATTCTCCGCCCCATGGCTGAC
TAATTTTTTTTATTTATGCAGAGGCCGAGGCCGCCTCGGCCTCTGAGCTATTCCAGAAGTAGTGAGGAGG
CTTTTTTGGAGGCCTAGGCTTTTGCAAAAAGCTTTCTAGAGGTACCACCGGAGCTTACCATGACCGAGTA
CAAGCCCACGGTGCGCCTCGCCACCCGCGACGACGTCCCCAGGGCCGTACGCACCCTCGCCGCCGCGTTC
GCCGACTACCCCGCCACGCGCCACACCGTCGATCCGGACCGCCACATCGAGCGGGTCACCGAGCTGCAAG
AACTCTTCCTCACGCGCGTCGGGCTCGACATCGGCAAGGTGTGGGTCGCGGACGACGGCGCCGCCGTGGC
GGTCTGGACCACGCCGGAGAGCGTCGAAGCGGGGGCGGTGTTCGCCGAGATCGGCCCGCGCATGGCCGAG
TTGAGCGGTTCCCGGCTGGCCGCGCAGCAACAGATGGAAGGCCTCCTGGCGCCGCACCGGCCCAAGGAGC
CCGCGTGGTTCCTGGCCACCGTCGGCGTCTCGCCCGACCACCAGGGCAAGGGTCTGGGCAGCGCCGTCGT
GCTCCCCGGAGTGGAGGCGGCCGAGCGCGCCGGGGTGCCCGCCTTCCTGGAGACCTCCGCGCCCCGCAAC
CTCCCCTTCTACGAGCGGCTCGGCTTCACCGTCACCGCCGACGTCGAGGTGCCCGAAGGACCGCGCACCT
GGTGCATGACCCGCAAGCCCGGTGCCAGTTAACGAATTCTAGATCTTGAGACAAATGGCAGTATTCATCC
ACAATTTTAAAAGAAAAGGGGGGATTGGGGGGTACAGTGCAGGGGAAAGAATAGTAGACATAATAGCAAC
AGACATACAAACTAAAGAATTACAAAAACAAATTACAAAAATTCAAAATTTTCGGGTTTATTACAGGGAC
AGCAGAGATCCACTTTGGCGCCGGCTCGAGGCCTGCAGGTGCAAAGATGGATAAAGTTTTAAACAGAGAG
GAATCTTTGCAGCTAATGGACCTTCTAGGTCTTGAAAGGAGTGGGAATTGGCTCCGGTGCCCGTCAGTGG
GCAGAGCGCACATCGCCCACAGTCCCCGAGAAGTTGGGGGGAGGGGTCGGCAATTGAACCGGTGCCTAGA
GAAGGTGGCGCGGGGTAAACTGGGAAAGTGATGTCGTGTACTGGCTCCGCCTTTTTCCCGAGGGTGGGGG
AGAACCGTATATAAGTGCAGTAGTCGCCGTGAACGTTCTTTTTCGCAACGGGTTTGCCGCCAGAACACAG
GTAAGTGCCGTGTGTGGTTCCCGCGGGCCTGGCCTCTTTACGGGTTATGGCCCTTGCGTGCCTTGAATTA
CTTCCACCTGGCTGCAGTACGTGATTCTTGATCCCGAGCTTCGGGTTGGAAGTGGGTGGGAGAGTTCGAG
GCCTTGCGCTTAAGGAGCCCCTTCGCCTCGTGCTTGAGTTGAGGCCTGGCCTGGGCGCTGGGGCCGCCGC
GTGCGAATCTGGTGGCACCTTCGCGCCTGTCTCGCTGCTTTCGATAAGTCTCTAGCCATTTAAAATTTTT
GATGACCTGCTGCGACGCTTTTTTTCTGGCAAGATAGTCTTGTAAATGCGGGCCAAGATCTGCACACTGG
TATTTCGGTTTTTGGGGCCGCGGGCGGCGACGGGGCCCGTGCGTCCCAGCGCACATGTTCGGCGAGGCGG
GGCCTGCGAGCGCGGCCACCGAGAATCGGACGGGGGTAGTCTCAAGCTGGCCGGCCTGCTCTGGTGCCTG
GCCTCGCGCCGCCGTGTATCGCCCCGCCCTGGGCGGCAAGGCTGGCCCGGTCGGCACCAGTTGCGTGAGC
GGAAAGATGGCCGCTTCCCGGCCCTGCTGCAGGGAGCTCAAAATGGAGGACGCGGCGCTCGGGAGAGCGG
GCGGGTGAGTCACCCACACAAAGGAAAAGGGCCTTTCCGTCCTCAGCCGTCGCTTCATGTGACTCCACGG
AGTACCGGGCGCCGTCCAGGCACCTCGATTAGTTCTCGAGCTTTTGGAGTACGTCGTCTTTAGGTTGGGG
GGAGGGGTTTTATGCGATGGAGTTTCCCCACACTGAGTGGGTGGAGACTGAAGTTAGGCCAGCTTGGCAC
TTGATGTAATTCTCCTTGGAATTTGCCCTTTTTGAGTTTGGATCTTGGTTCATTCTCAAGCCTCAGACAG
TGGTTCAAAGTTTTTTTCTTCCATTTCAGGTGTCGTGAGGCTAGCACCGCCACCATGAATAAATCCCTGG
GGCCAGTGTCATTCAAGGACGTGGCTGTGGACTTCACCCAGGAGGAATGGCAGCAGCTGGATCCTGAGCA
GAAGATAACTTACAGGGATGTGATGCTGGAGAACTACAGCAATCTAGTTTCTGTGGGGTATCACATTATC
AAACCGGATGTTATCAGCAAGTTGGAGCAAGGAGAAGAGCCATGGATAGTAGAAGGAGAATTCCTACTTC
AGAGCTATCCAGATGAAGTCTGGCAAACTGATGACCTAATAGAGAGAATCCAGGAAGAGGAAAATAAACC
TTCAAGGCAAACTGTGTTCATTGAGACCCTGATTGAAGAGAGAGGTAATGTTCCTGGTAAAACTTTTGAT
GTAGAAACGAACCCTGTTCCTTCAAGAAAAATAGCCTATAAAAATAGCCTCTGTGACTCATGTGAAAAGT
GTTTAACGTCTGTTTCAGAATATATTAGTAGTGATGGAAGCTATGCAAGAATGAAAGCTGATGAATGTAG
TGGATGTGGGAAATCACTCCTCCATATTAAGCTTGAGAAAACTCATCCAGGAGATCAAGCTTATGAATTT
AATCAAAATGGGGAACCTTATACTCTAAATGAAGAAAGTCTTTATCAGAAAATTCGTATTTTGGAGAAAC
CTTTTGAATATATTGAATGCCAGAAAGCCTTCCAAAAGGACACTGTTTTTGTTAATCACATGGAAGAAAA
GCCCTATAAGTGGAATGGATCTGAAATAGCCTTTCTCCAGATGTCGGACCTCACTGTACATCAGACATCT
CATATGGAAATGAAGCCCTATGAATGCAGTGAATGTGGGAAATCCTTCTGTAAAAAGTCAAAATTTATTA
TACATCAGAGGACTCACACAGGAGAGAAACCTTACGAATGTAATCAGTGTGGGAAATCCTTCTGCCAGAA
GGGAACCCTTACTGTGCATCAGAGAACACACACAGGGGAGAAGCCCTATGAATGTAATGAATGTGGGAAG
AACTTTTACCAGAAGTTACACCTCATTCAGCATCAGAGAACTCACTCAGGAGAGAAGCCCTATGAATGTA
GTTATTGTGGAAAATCCTTTTGCCAGAAGACACACCTCACACAACATCAGAGAACACATTCAGGAGAGAG
ACCTTATGTTTGTCATGACTGTGGGAAAACCTTCTCGCAGAAGTCAGCACTTAATGACCATCAGAAAATT
CACACAGGTGTGAAACTCTACAAGTGTAGTGAATGTGGGAAATGCTTCTGCCGCAAGTCTACTCTCACGA
CCCACCTGAGGACCCACACAGGAGAGAAACCGTATGAATGTAATGAGTGTGGAAAATTCTTCTCTCGGTT
GTCATATCTCACTGTACATTATAGAACTCATTCAGGAGAGAAACCCTATGAATGTAATGAATGTGGAAAA
ACCTTCTACCTGAATTCAGCCCTCATGAGACATCAGAGAGTGCACACAGGAGAGAAACCTTACGAATGTA
ATGAATGTGGAAAGTTATTCTCCCAGTTGTCATACCTCACTATCCATCATAGAACTCATTCAGGAGTAAA
ACCCTATGAATGTAGTGAATGTGGGAAAACCTTCTACCAGAACTCAGCCCTTTGTAGACATCGGAGAATA
CACAAAGGAGAGAAGCCCTATGAATGCTATATATGTGGAAAATTCTTCTCTCAGATGTCATACCTCACTA
TACATCATAGAATTCATTCAGGAGAGAAGCCCTATGAATGTAGTGAATGTGGGAAAACCTTCTGCCAGAA
TTCAGCCCTTAATCGACATCAGAGAACACACACAGGAGAGAAAGCCTACGAATGTTATGAATGTGGGAAG
TGCTTCTCTCAGATGTCCTATCTCACTATACATCATCGAATTCATTCAGGAGAGAAACCCTTTGAATGTA
ATGAGTGTGGAAAAGCCTTCTCTCGGATGTCATACCTCACTGTACATTATAGAACTCATTCAGGAGAGAA
ACCCTATGAGTGTACTGAATGTGGAAAAAAATTCTACCACAAATCAGCATTCAACAGCCATCAGAGAATT
CATAGGAGAGGCAATATGAATGTAATAGATGTGGGAAGGCTTCTCTAGTAATGAACTAGTCCGTAACTTG
AAAGTATTTCGATTTCTTGGCTTTATATATCTTGTGGAAAGGACGATATCTCTTTCGTGCTTCCTCAACC
ACGCGTTAAGTCGACAATCAACCTCTGGATTACAAAATTTGTGAAAGATTGACTGGTATTCTTAACTATG
TTGCTCCTTTTACGCTATGTGGATACGCTGCTTTAATGCCTTTGTATCATGCTATTGCTTCCCGTATGGC
TTTCATTTTCTCCTCCTTGTATAAATCCTGGTTGCTGTCTCTTTATGAGGAGTTGTGGCCCGTTGTCAGG
CAACGTGGCGTGGTGTGCACTGTGTTTGCTGACGCAACCCCCACTGGTTGGGGCATTGCCACCACCTGTC
AGCTCCTTTCCGGGACTTTCGCTTTCCCCCTCCCTATTGCCACGGCGGAACTCATCGCCGCCTGCCTTGC
CCGCTGCTGGACAGGGGCTCGGCTGTTGGGCACTGACAATTCCGTGGTGTTGTCGGGGAAATCATCGTCC
TTTCCTTGGCTGCTCGCCTGTGTTGCCACCTGGATTCTGCGCGGGACGTCCTTCTGCTACGTCCCTTCGG
CCCTCAATCCAGCGGACCTTCCTTCCCGCGGCCTGCTGCCGGCTCTGCGGCCTCTTCCGCGTCTTCGCCT
TCGCCCTCAGACGAGTCGGATCTCCCTTTGGGCCGCCTCCCCGCGTCGACTTTAAGACCAATGACTTACA
AGGCAGCTGTAGATCTTAGCCACTTTTTAAAAGAAAAGGGGGGACTGGAAGGGCTAATTCACTCCCAACG
AAGACAAGATCTGCTTTTTGCTTGTACTGGGTCTCTCTGGTTAGACCAGATCTGAGCCTGGGAGCTCTCT
GGCTAACTAGGGAACCCACTGCTTAAGCCTCAATAAAGCTTGCCTTGAGTGCTTCAAGTAGTGTGTGCCC
GTCTGTTGTGTGACTCTGGTAACTAGAGATCCCTCAGACCCTTTTAGTCAGTGTGGAAAATCTCTAGCAG
TACGTATAGTAGTTCATGTCATCTTATTATTCAGTATTTATAACTTGCAAAGAAATGAATATCAGAGAGT
GAGAGGAACTTGTTTATTGCAGCTTATAATGGTTACAAATAAAGCAATAGCATCACAAATTTCACAAATA
AAGCATTTTTTTCACTGCATTCTAGTTGTGGTTTGTCCAAACTCATCAATGTATCTTATCATGTCTGGCT
CTAGCTATCCCGCCCCTAACTCCGCCCATCCCGCCCCTAACTCCGCCCAGTTCCGCCCATTCTCCGCCCC
ATGGCTGACTAATTTTTTTTATTTATGCAGAGGCCGAGGCCGCCTCGGCCTCTGAGCTATTCCAGAAGTA
GTGAGGAGGCTTTTTTGGAGGCCTAGGGACGTACCCAATTCGCCCTATAGTGAGTCGTATTACGCGCGCT
CACTGGCCGTCGTTTTACAACGTCGTGACTGGGAAAACCCTGGCGTTACCCAACTTAATCGCCTTGCAGC
ACATCCCCCTTTCGCCAGCTGGCGTAATAGCGAAGAGGCCCGCACCGATCGCCCTTCCCAACAGTTGCGC
AGCCTGAATGGCGAATGGG
[124 nt withheld, positions 7790-7913]
C
[91 nt withheld, positions 7915-8005]
A
[49 nt withheld, positions 8007-8055]
CCTTTGACGTTGGAGTCCACGTTCTTT
[37 nt withheld, positions 8083-8119]
ACCCTATCTCGGTCTATTCTTTTGATTTATAAGGGATTTTGCCGATTTCGGCCTATTGGTTAAAAAATGA
GCTGATTTAACAAAAATTTAACGCGAATTTTAACAAAATATTAACGCTTACAATTTAGGTGGCACTTTTC
GGGGAAATGTGCGCGGAACCCCTATTTGTTTATTTTTCTAAATACATTCAAATATGTATCCGCTCATGAG
ACAATAACCCTGATAAATGCTTCAATAATATTGAAAAAGGAAGAGTATGAGTATTCAACATTTCCGTGTC
GCCCTTATTCCCTTTTTTGCGGCATTTTGCCTTCCTGTTTTTGCTCACCCAGAAACGCTGGTGAAAGTAA
AAGATGCTGAAGATCAGTTGGGTGCACGAGTGGGTTACATCGAACTGGATCTCAACAGCGGTAAGATCCT
TGAGAGTTTTCGCCCCGAAGAACGTTTTCCAATGATGAGCACTTTTAAAGTTCTGCTATGTGGCGCGGTA
TTATCCCGTATTGACGCCGGGCAAGAGCAACTCGGTCGCCGCATACACTATTCTCAGAATGACTTGGTTG
AGTACTCACCAGTCACAGAAAAGCATCTTACGGATGGCATGACAGTAAGAGAATTATGCAGTGCTGCCAT
AACCATGAGTGATAACACTGCGGCCAACTTACTTCTGACAACGATCGGAGGACCGAAGGAGCTAACCGCT
TTTTTGCACAACATGGGGGATCATGTAACTCGCCTTGATCGTTGGGAACCGGAGCTGAATGAAGCCATAC
CAAACGACGAGCGTGACACCACGATGCCTGTAGCAATGGCAACAACGTTGCGCAAACTATTAACTGGCGA
ACTACTTACTCTAGCTTCCCGGCAACAATTAATAGACTGGATGGAGGCGGATAAAGTTGCAGGACCACTT
CTGCGCTCGGCCCTTCCGGCTGGCTGGTTTATTGCTGATAAATCTGGAGCCGGTGAGCGTGGGTCTCGCG
GTATCATTGCAGCACTGGGGCCAGATGGTAAGCCCTCCCGTATCGTAGTTATCTACACGACGGGGAGTCA
GGCAACTATGGATGAACGAAATAGACAGATCGCTGAGATAGGTGCCTCACTGATTAAGCATTGGTAACTG
TCAGACCAAGTTTACTCATATATACTTTAGATTGATTTAAAACTTCATTTTTAATTTAAAAGGATCTAGG
TGAAGATCCTTTTTGATAATCTCATGACCAAAATCCCTTAACGTGAGTTTTCGTTCCACTGAGCGTCAGA
CCCCGTAGAAAAGATCAAAGGATCTTCTTGAGATCCTTTTTTTCTGCGCGTAATCTGCTGCTTGCAAACA
AAAAAACCACCGCTACCAGCGGTGGTTTGTTTGCCGGATCAAGAGCTACCAACTCTTTTTCCGAAGGTAA
CTGGCTTCAGCAGAGCGCAGATACCAAATACTGTTCTTCTAGTGTAGCCGTAGTTAGGCCACCACTTCAA
GAACTCTGTAGCACCGCCTACATACCTCGCTCTGCTAATCCTGTTACCAGTGGCTGCTGCCAGTGGCGAT
AAGTCGTGTCTTACCGGGTTGGACTCAAGACGATAGTTACCGGATAAGGCGCAGCGGTCGGGCTGAACGG
GGGGTTCGTGCACACAGCCCAGCTTGGAGCGAACGACCTACACCGAACTGAGATACCTACAGCGTGAGCT
ATGAGAAAGCGCCACGCTTCCCGAAGGGAGAAAGGCGGACAGGTATCCGGTAAGCGGCAGGGTCGGAACA
GGAGAGCGCACGAGGGAGCTTCCAGGGGGAAACGCCTGGTATCTTTATAGTCCTGTCGGGTTTCGCCACC
TCTGACTTGAGCGTCGATTTTTGTGATGCTCGTCAGGGGGGCGGAGCCTATGGAAAAACGCCAGCAACGC
GGCCTTTTTACGGTTCCTGGCCTTTTGCTGGCCTTTTGCTCACATGTTCTTTCCTGCGTTATCCCCTGAT
TCTGTGGATAACCGTATTACCGCCTTTGAGTGAGCTGATACCGCTCGCCGCAGCCGAACGACCGAGCGCA
GCGAGTCAGTGAGCGAGGAAGCGGAAGAGCGCCCAATACGCAAACCGCCTCTCCCCGCGCGTTGGCCGAT
TCATTAATGCAGCTGGCACGACAGGTTTCCCGACTGGAAAGCGGGCAGTGAGCGCAACGCAATTAATGTG
AGTTAGCTCACTCATTAGGCACCCCAGGCTTTACACTTTATGCTTCCGGCTCGTATGTTGTGTGGAATTG
TGAGCGGATAACAATTTCACACAGGAAACAGCTATGACCATGATTACGCCAAGCGCGCAATTAACCCTCA
CTAAAGGGAACAAAAGCTGGAGCTGCAAGC
Features (pLannotate 1.2.2; 31 found; start..end, strand, type, name):
      5..231     +  promoter       RSV promoter: Rous sarcoma virus enhancer/promoter
    232..412     +  LTR            5' LTR (truncated): truncated 5' long terminal repeat (LTR) from HIV-1
    459..584     +  misc_feature   HIV-1 Ψ: packaging signal of human immunodeficiency virus type 1
    568..931     +  CDS            HIV-1 gag (fragment): gag protein from human immunodeficiency virus 1; gag
   1077..1310    +  misc_feature   RRE: The Rev response element (RRE) of HIV-1 allows for Rev-dependent mRNA export from the nucleus to the cytoplasm.
   1687..1713    +  CDS            Rev (fragment): human immunodeficiency virus 1 (HIV-1) Rev protein; rev; enhances nuclear export of unspliced and incompletely spliced viral mRNAs
   1720..1743    +  promoter       SV40 promoter (fragment): SV40 early promoter
   1744..1815    +  promoter       SV40 promoter (fragment): SV40 enhancer and early promoter
   1839..1974    +  rep_origin     SV40 ori: SV40 origin of replication
   2020..2616    +  CDS            PuroR (fragment): puromycin N-acetyltransferase; pac from Streptomyces; confers resistance to puromycin
   2665..2782    +  misc_feature   cPPT/CTS: central polypurine tract and central termination sequence of HIV-1
   2847..2913    +  CDS            small t antigen (fragment): SV40 (simian virus 40) small t antigen
   2920..4098    +  promoter       EF-1α promoter: strong constitutive promoter for human elongation factor EF-1α
   4115..4900    +  CDS            ZNF12 (fragment): ZNF12_HUMAN - Also known as GIOT3, KOX3, ZNF325. Experimental evidence at protein level: Swiss-Prot protein existence level 1. Transcriptional repressor which suppresses activation protein 1 (AP-1)- and serum response element (SRE)-mediated transcriptional activity. From Homo sapiens (Human).
   6221..6274    +  promoter       U6 promoter (fragment): RNA polymerase III promoter for human U6 snRNA
   6316..6904    +  misc_feature   WPRE: woodchuck hepatitis virus posttranscriptional regulatory element
   6955..6974    +  misc_feature   cPPT/CTS (fragment): central polypurine tract and central termination sequence of HIV-1
   6976..7209    +  LTR            3' LTR (ΔU3): self-inactivating 3' long terminal repeat (LTR) from HIV-1
   7287..7408    +  polyA_signal   SV40 poly(A) signal: SV40 polyadenylation signal
   7448..7583    +  rep_origin     SV40 ori: SV40 origin of replication
   7604..7622    -  promoter       T7 promoter: promoter for bacteriophage T7 RNA polymerase
   7630..7785    +  CDS            lacZα (fragment): LacZα fragment of β-galactosidase; lacZ fragment
   7790..8218    +  rep_origin     f1 ori (sequence partly withheld): f1 bacteriophage origin of replication; arrow indicates direction of (+) strand synthesis
   8271..8375    +  promoter       AmpR promoter: bla
   8376..9236    +  CDS            AmpR: β-lactamase; bla; confers resistance to ampicillin, carbenicillin, and related antibiotics
   9407..9995    +  rep_origin     ori: high-copy-number ColE1/pMB1/pBR322/pUC origin of replication
  10178..10270   +  CDS            lacI (fragment): lac repressor; lacI; The lac repressor binds to the lac operator to inhibit transcription in E. coli. This inhibition can be relieved by adding lactose or isopropyl-β-D-thiogalactopyranoside (IPTG).
  10283..10304   +  protein_bind   CAP binding site: CAP binding activates transcription in the presence of cAMP. E. coli catabolite activator protein
  10319..10349   +  promoter       lac promoter: promoter for the E. coli lac operon
  10357..10373   +  protein_bind   lac operator: The lac repressor binds to the lac operator to inhibit transcription in E. coli. This inhibition can be relieved by adding lactose or isopropyl-β-D-thiogalactopyranoside (IPTG). lac repressor encoded by lacI
  10418..10436   +  promoter       T3 promoter: promoter for bacteriophage T3 RNA polymerase
