[The description below was written by a language model from this plasmid's Addgene catalogue record and pLannotate feature annotations shown in this document.]
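Description:
TFORF2353 is a lentiviral mammalian expression plasmid built on the pLX_TRC317 backbone and carrying the human zinc-finger transcription factor ZNF12 (also known as KOX3, HZF11, GIOT-3 or ZNF325) as a synthesized open reading frame. It belongs to a large collection of transcription factor ORF vectors in which each clone carries a unique 24-bp barcode, so that the factor delivered to a cell can be identified by sequencing in pooled overexpression screens such as directed-differentiation studies. The sequenced record is about 10.5 kb, consistent with the stated backbone and insert sizes. In bacteria the plasmid is maintained through a high-copy ColE1/pUC origin and ampicillin resistance. An f1 origin and remnants of a lac/T7/T3 cloning region are also present. The depositor warns that recombination can occur, as is common for plasmids carrying repeated LTRs.

The viral cassette has a third-generation, self-inactivating layout. An RSV promoter fused to a truncated HIV-1 5' LTR drives genomic RNA production in packaging cells. It is followed by the Ψ packaging signal, a gag fragment, the RRE for Rev-dependent export, a cPPT/CTS and a ΔU3 3' LTR with a downstream SV40 polyadenylation signal. Within the provirus, an SV40 promoter drives puromycin N-acetyltransferase for selection of transduced cells, and the EF-1α promoter drives ZNF12, with a WPRE downstream to enhance transcript expression. The automated annotation labels only the first part of the insert as ZNF12, leaving the remainder of the roughly 2.2 kb insert region unannotated. The barcode is not annotated, so its exact position cannot be stated from the record. The short U6 promoter fragment upstream of the WPRE is probably a backbone remnant rather than a functional promoter.
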