Addgene plasmid #144017: TFORF2353
Purpose: Lentiviral vector for overexpressing transcription factor ORFs with unique 24-bp barcodes. Barcodes facilitate identification of transcription factors in pooled screens.
Depositing lab: Feng Zhang. Depositing organization: Broad Institute. Publication: A transcription factor atlas of directed differentiation. Joung J, Ma S, Tay T, Geiger-Schuller KR, Kirchgatterer PC, Verdine VK, Guo B, Arias-Garcia MA, Allen WE, Singh A, Kuksenko O, Abudayyeh OO, Gootenberg JS, Fu Z, Macrae RK, Buenrostro JD, Regev A, Zhang F. Cell. 2023 Jan 5;186(1):209-229.e26. doi: 10.1016/j.cell.2022.11.026. PubMed 36608654.
Backbone
  Vector backbone: pLX_TRC317
  Backbone manufacturer: Broad Institute Genetic Perturbation Platform
  Backbone size w/o insert (bp): 8264
  Vector type: Mammalian Expression, Lentiviral
  Selectable markers: Puromycin
Growth in bacteria
  Bacterial resistance: Ampicillin, 100 μg/mL
  Growth temperature: 37°C
  Growth strain: NEB Stable
  Copy number: High Copy
Gene/Insert
  Gene/Insert name: ZNF12
  Species: H. sapiens (human)
  Insert size (bp): 2195
  Entrez Gene: ZNF12 (a.k.a. KOX3, HZF11, GIOT-3, ZNF325)
  Promoter: EF1a
  Cloning method: Unknown
  Sequencing primers: 5′ GGGTGGAGACTGAAGTTAGGCCAG; 3′ CACATAGCGTAAAAGGAGCAACATAG
Terms and licenses: Academic/Nonprofit Terms; Industry Terms: Not Available to Industry
Depositor comments: NM_016265,ENST00000405858 . The transcription factor ORF portion of this plasmid was synthesized by Genewiz. Please test multiple small colonies in case of plasmid recombination. To make this collection available in a timely manner, a portion of this collection was not fully sequenced by Addgene. If an Addgene verified full plasmid sequence is not available, please contact us prior to placing an order to request the full sequence.
How to cite: TFORF2353 was a gift from Feng Zhang (Addgene plasmid # 144017 ; http://n2t.net/addgene:144017 ; RRID:Addgene_144017)
