>Addgene plasmid #144017 | TFORF2353 | depositor partial sequence | sequence record 284175 | Insert
ACCGCCACCATGAATAAATCCCTGGGGCCAGTGTCATTCAAGGACGTGGCTGTGGACTTCACCCAGGAGG
AATGGCAGCAGCTGGATCCTGAGCAGAAGATAACTTACAGGGATGTGATGCTGGAGAACTACAGCAATCT
AGTTTCTGTGGGGTATCACATTATCAAACCGGATGTTATCAGCAAGTTGGAGCAAGGAGAAGAGCCATGG
ATAGTAGAAGGAGAATTCCTACTTCAGAGCTATCCAGATGAAGTCTGGCAAACTGATGACCTAATAGAGA
GAATCCAGGAAGAGGAAAATAAACCTTCAAGGCAAACTGTGTTCATTGAGACCCTGATTGAAGAGAGAGG
TAATGTTCCTGGTAAAACTTTTGATGTAGAAACGAACCCTGTTCCTTCAAGAAAAATAGCCTATAAAAAT
AGCCTCTGTGACTCATGTGAAAAGTGTTTAACGTCTGTTTCAGAATATATTAGTAGTGATGGAAGCTATG
CAAGAATGAAAGCTGATGAATGTAGTGGATGTGGGAAATCACTCCTCCATATTAAGCTTGAGAAAACTCA
TCCAGGAGATCAAGCTTATGAATTTAATCAAAATGGGGAACCTTATACTCTAAATGAAGAAAGTCTTTAT
CAGAAAATTCGTATTTTGGAGAAACCTTTTGAATATATTGAATGCCAGAAAGCCTTCCAAAAGGACACTG
TTTTTGTTAATCACATGGAAGAAAAGCCCTATAAGTGGAATGGATCTGAAATAGCCTTTCTCCAGATGTC
GGACCTCACTGTACATCAGACATCTCATATGGAAATGAAGCCCTATGAATGCAGTGAATGTGGGAAATCC
TTCTGTAAAAAGTCAAAATTTATTATACATCAGAGGACTCACACAGGAGAGAAACCTTACGAATGTAATC
AGTGTGGGAAATCCTTCTGCCAGAAGGGAACCCTTACTGTGCATCAGAGAACACACACAGGGGAGAAGCC
CTATGAATGTAATGAATGTGGGAAGAACTTTTACCAGAAGTTACACCTCATTCAGCATCAGAGAACTCAC
TCAGGAGAGAAGCCCTATGAATGTAGTTATTGTGGAAAATCCTTTTGCCAGAAGACACACCTCACACAAC
ATCAGAGAACACATTCAGGAGAGAGACCTTATGTTTGTCATGACTGTGGGAAAACCTTCTCGCAGAAGTC
AGCACTTAATGACCATCAGAAAATTCACACAGGTGTGAAACTCTACAAGTGTAGTGAATGTGGGAAATGC
TTCTGCCGCAAGTCTACTCTCACGACCCACCTGAGGACCCACACAGGAGAGAAACCGTATGAATGTAATG
AGTGTGGAAAATTCTTCTCTCGGTTGTCATATCTCACTGTACATTATAGAACTCATTCAGGAGAGAAACC
CTATGAATGTAATGAATGTGGAAAAACCTTCTACCTGAATTCAGCCCTCATGAGACATCAGAGAGTGCAC
ACAGGAGAGAAACCTTACGAATGTAATGAATGTGGAAAGTTATTCTCCCAGTTGTCATACCTCACTATCC
ATCATAGAACTCATTCAGGAGTAAAACCCTATGAATGTAGTGAATGTGGGAAAACCTTCTACCAGAACTC
AGCCCTTTGTAGACATCGGAGAATACACAAAGGAGAGAAGCCCTATGAATGCTATATATGTGGAAAATTC
TTCTCTCAGATGTCATACCTCACTATACATCATAGAATTCATTCAGGAGAGAAGCCCTATGAATGTAGTG
AATGTGGGAAAACCTTCTGCCAGAATTCAGCCCTTAATCGACATCAGAGAACACACACAGGAGAGAAAGC
CTACGAATGTTATGAATGTGGGAAGTGCTTCTCTCAGATGTCCTATCTCACTATACATCATCGAATTCAT
TCAGGAGAGAAACCCTTTGAATGTAATGAGTGTGGAAAAGCCTTCTCTCGGATGTCATACCTCACTGTAC
ATTATAGAACTCATTCAGGAGAGAAACCCTATGAGTGTACTGAATGTGGAAAAAAATTCTACCACAAATC
AGCATTCAACAGCCATCAGAGAATTCATAGGAGAGGCAATATGAATGTAATAGATGTGGGAAGGCTTCTC
TAGTAATGAACTAGTCCGTAACTTGAAAGTATTTCGATTTCTTGGCTTTATATATCTTGTGGAAAGGACG
ATATCTCTTTCGTGCTTCCTCAACC
