>Addgene plasmid #144017 | TFORF2353 | depositor partial sequence | sequence record 284176 | Barcode
TATCTCTTTCGTGCTTCCTCAACC
